>Addgene plasmid #92312 | WT1 KI gRNA1 | depositor full sequence | sequence record 177856 | CRISPR GFP and gRNA
GAGGGCCTATTTCCCATGATTCCTTCATATTTGCATATACGATACAAGGCTGTTAGAGAGATAATTGGAA
TTAATTTGACTGTAAACACAAAGATATTAGTACAAAATACGTGACGTAGAAAGTAATAATTTCTTGGGTA
GTTTGCAGTTTTAAAATTATGTTTTAAAATGGACTATCATATGCTTACCGTAACTTGAAAGTATTTCGAT
TTCTTGGCTTTATATATCTTGTGGAAAGGACGAAACACCGAACTCCAGCTGGCGCTTTGAGTTTTAGAGC
TAGAAATAGCAAGTTAAAATAAGGCTAGTCCGTTATCAACTTGAAAAAGTGGCACCGAGTCGGTGCTTTT
TTGTTTTAGAGCTAGAAATAGCAAGTTAAAATAAGGCTAGTCCGTTTTTAGCGCGTGCGCCAATTCTGCA
GACAAATGGCTCTAGAGGTACCCGTTACATAACTTACGGTAAATGGCCCGCCTGGCTGACCGCCCAACGA
CCCCCGCCCATTGACGTCAATAGTAACGCCAATAGGGACTTTCCATTGACGTCAATGGGTGGAGTATTTA
CGGTAAACTGCCCACTTGGCAGTACATCAAGTGTATCATATGCCAAGTACGCCCCCTATTGACGTCAATG
ACGGTAAATGGCCCGCCTGGCATTGTGCCCAGTACATGACCTTATGGGACTTTCCTACTTGGCAGTACAT
CTACGTATTAGTCATCGCTATTACCATGGTCGAGGTGAGCCCCACGTTCTGCTTCACTCTCCCCATCTCC
CCCCCCTCCCCACCCCCAATTTTGTATTTATTTATTTTTTAATTATTTTGTGCAGCGATGGGGGCGGGGG
GGGGGGGGGGGCGCGCGCCAGGCGGGGCGGGGCGGGGCGAGGGGCGGGGCGGGGCGAGGCGGAGAGGTGC
GGCGGCAGCCAATCAGAGCGGCGCGCTCCGAAAGTTTCCTTTTATGGCGAGGCGGCGGCGGCGGCGGCCC
TATAAAAAGCGAAGCGCGCGGCGGGCGGGAGTCGCTGCGACGCTGCCTTCGCCCCGTGCCCCGCTCCGCC
GCCGCCTCGCGCCGCCCGCCCCGGCTCTGACTGACCGCGTTACTCCCACAGGTGAGCGGGCGGGACGGCC
CTTCTCCTCCGGGCTGTAATTAGCTGAGCAAGAGGTAAGGGTTTAAGGGATGGTTGGTTGGTGGGGTATT
AATGTTTAATTACCTGGAGCACCTGCCTGAAATCACTTTTTTTCAGGTTGGACCGGTGCCACCATGGACT
ATAAGGACCACGACGGAGACTACAAGGATCATGATATTGATTACAAAGACGATGACGATAAGATGGCCCC
AAAGAAGAAGCGGAAGGTCGGTATCCACGGAGTCCCAGCAGCCGACAAGAAGTACAGCATCGGCCTGGAC
ATCGGCACCAACTCTGTGGGCTGGGCCGTGATCACCGACGAGTACAAGGTGCCCAGCAAGAAATTCAAGG
TGCTGGGCAACACCGACCGGCACAGCATCAAGAAGAACCTGATCGGAGCCCTGCTGTTCGACAGCGGCGA
AACAGCCGAGGCCACCCGGCTGAAGAGAACCGCCAGAAGAAGATACACCAGACGGAAGAACCGGATCTGC
TATCTGCAAGAGATCTTCAGCAACGAGATGGCCAAGGTGGACGACAGCTTCTTCCACAGACTGGAAGAGT
CCTTCCTGGTGGAAGAGGATAAGAAGCACGAGCGGCACCCCATCTTCGGCAACATCGTGGACGAGGTGGC
CTACCACGAGAAGTACCCCACCATCTACCACCTGAGAAAGAAACTGGTGGACAGCACCGACAAGGCCGAC
CTGCGGCTGATCTATCTGGCCCTGGCCCACATGATCAAGTTCCGGGGCCACTTCCTGATCGAGGGCGACC
TGAACCCCGACAACAGCGACGTGGACAAGCTGTTCATCCAGCTGGTGCAGACCTACAACCAGCTGTTCGA
GGAAAACCCCATCAACGCCAGCGGCGTGGACGCCAAGGCCATCCTGTCTGCCAGACTGAGCAAGAGCAGA
CGGCTGGAAAATCTGATCGCCCAGCTGCCCGGCGAGAAGAAGAATGGCCTGTTCGGAAACCTGATTGCCC
TGAGCCTGGGCCTGACCCCCAACTTCAAGAGCAACTTCGACCTGGCCGAGGATGCCAAACTGCAGCTGAG
CAAGGACACCTACGACGACGACCTGGACAACCTGCTGGCCCAGATCGGCGACCAGTACGCCGACCTGTTT
CTGGCCGCCAAGAACCTGTCCGACGCCATCCTGCTGAGCGACATCCTGAGAGTGAACACCGAGATCACCA
AGGCCCCCCTGAGCGCCTCTATGATCAAGAGATACGACGAGCACCACCAGGACCTGACCCTGCTGAAAGC
TCTCGTGCGGCAGCAGCTGCCTGAGAAGTACAAAGAGATTTTCTTCGACCAGAGCAAGAACGGCTACGCC
GGCTACATTGACGGCGGAGCCAGCCAGGAAGAGTTCTACAAGTTCATCAAGCCCATCCTGGAAAAGATGG
ACGGCACCGAGGAACTGCTCGTGAAGCTGAACAGAGAGGACCTGCTGCGGAAGCAGCGGACCTTCGACAA
CGGCAGCATCCCCCACCAGATCCACCTGGGAGAGCTGCACGCCATTCTGCGGCGGCAGGAAGATTTTTAC
CCATTCCTGAAGGACAACCGGGAAAAGATCGAGAAGATCCTGACCTTCCGCATCCCCTACTACGTGGGCC
CTCTGGCCAGGGGAAACAGCAGATTCGCCTGGATGACCAGAAAGAGCGAGGAAACCATCACCCCCTGGAA
CTTCGAGGAAGTGGTGGACAAGGGCGCTTCCGCCCAGAGCTTCATCGAGCGGATGACCAACTTCGATAAG
AACCTGCCCAACGAGAAGGTGCTGCCCAAGCACAGCCTGCTGTACGAGTACTTCACCGTGTATAACGAGC
TGACCAAAGTGAAATACGTGACCGAGGGAATGAGAAAGCCCGCCTTCCTGAGCGGCGAGCAGAAAAAGGC
CATCGTGGACCTGCTGTTCAAGACCAACCGGAAAGTGACCGTGAAGCAGCTGAAAGAGGACTACTTCAAG
AAAATCGAGTGCTTCGACTCCGTGGAAATCTCCGGCGTGGAAGATCGGTTCAACGCCTCCCTGGGCACAT
ACCACGATCTGCTGAAAATTATCAAGGACAAGGACTTCCTGGACAATGAGGAAAACGAGGACATTCTGGA
AGATATCGTGCTGACCCTGACACTGTTTGAGGACAGAGAGATGATCGAGGAACGGCTGAAAACCTATGCC
CACCTGTTCGACGACAAAGTGATGAAGCAGCTGAAGCGGCGGAGATACACCGGCTGGGGCAGGCTGAGCC
GGAAGCTGATCAACGGCATCCGGGACAAGCAGTCCGGCAAGACAATCCTGGATTTCCTGAAGTCCGACGG
CTTCGCCAACAGAAACTTCATGCAGCTGATCCACGACGACAGCCTGACCTTTAAAGAGGACATCCAGAAA
GCCCAGGTGTCCGGCCAGGGCGATAGCCTGCACGAGCACATTGCCAATCTGGCCGGCAGCCCCGCCATTA
AGAAGGGCATCCTGCAGACAGTGAAGGTGGTGGACGAGCTCGTGAAAGTGATGGGCCGGCACAAGCCCGA
GAACATCGTGATCGAAATGGCCAGAGAGAACCAGACCACCCAGAAGGGACAGAAGAACAGCCGCGAGAGA
ATGAAGCGGATCGAAGAGGGCATCAAAGAGCTGGGCAGCCAGATCCTGAAAGAACACCCCGTGGAAAACA
CCCAGCTGCAGAACGAGAAGCTGTACCTGTACTACCTGCAGAATGGGCGGGATATGTACGTGGACCAGGA
ACTGGACATCAACCGGCTGTCCGACTACGATGTGGACCATATCGTGCCTCAGAGCTTTCTGAAGGACGAC
TCCATCGACAACAAGGTGCTGACCAGAAGCGACAAGAACCGGGGCAAGAGCGACAACGTGCCCTCCGAAG
AGGTCGTGAAGAAGATGAAGAACTACTGGCGGCAGCTGCTGAACGCCAAGCTGATTACCCAGAGAAAGTT
CGACAATCTGACCAAGGCCGAGAGAGGCGGCCTGAGCGAACTGGATAAGGCCGGCTTCATCAAGAGACAG
CTGGTGGAAACCCGGCAGATCACAAAGCACGTGGCACAGATCCTGGACTCCCGGATGAACACTAAGTACG
ACGAGAATGACAAGCTGATCCGGGAAGTGAAAGTGATCACCCTGAAGTCCAAGCTGGTGTCCGATTTCCG
GAAGGATTTCCAGTTTTACAAAGTGCGCGAGATCAACAACTACCACCACGCCCACGACGCCTACCTGAAC
GCCGTCGTGGGAACCGCCCTGATCAAAAAGTACCCTAAGCTGGAAAGCGAGTTCGTGTACGGCGACTACA
AGGTGTACGACGTGCGGAAGATGATCGCCAAGAGCGAGCAGGAAATCGGCAAGGCTACCGCCAAGTACTT
CTTCTACAGCAACATCATGAACTTTTTCAAGACCGAGATTACCCTGGCCAACGGCGAGATCCGGAAGCGG
CCTCTGATCGAGACAAACGGCGAAACCGGGGAGATCGTGTGGGATAAGGGCCGGGATTTTGCCACCGTGC
GGAAAGTGCTGAGCATGCCCCAAGTGAATATCGTGAAAAAGACCGAGGTGCAGACAGGCGGCTTCAGCAA
AGAGTCTATCCTGCCCAAGAGGAACAGCGATAAGCTGATCGCCAGAAAGAAGGACTGGGACCCTAAGAAG
TACGGCGGCTTCGACAGCCCCACCGTGGCCTATTCTGTGCTGGTGGTGGCCAAAGTGGAAAAGGGCAAGT
CCAAGAAACTGAAGAGTGTGAAAGAGCTGCTGGGGATCACCATCATGGAAAGAAGCAGCTTCGAGAAGAA
TCCCATCGACTTTCTGGAAGCCAAGGGCTACAAAGAAGTGAAAAAGGACCTGATCATCAAGCTGCCTAAG
TACTCCCTGTTCGAGCTGGAAAACGGCCGGAAGAGAATGCTGGCCTCTGCCGGCGAACTGCAGAAGGGAA
ACGAACTGGCCCTGCCCTCCAAATATGTGAACTTCCTGTACCTGGCCAGCCACTATGAGAAGCTGAAGGG
CTCCCCCGAGGATAATGAGCAGAAACAGCTGTTTGTGGAACAGCACAAGCACTACCTGGACGAGATCATC
GAGCAGATCAGCGAGTTCTCCAAGAGAGTGATCCTGGCCGACGCTAATCTGGACAAAGTGCTGTCCGCCT
ACAACAAGCACCGGGATAAGCCCATCAGAGAGCAGGCCGAGAATATCATCCACCTGTTTACCCTGACCAA
TCTGGGAGCCCCTGCCGCCTTCAAGTACTTTGACACCACCATCGACCGGAAGAGGTACACCAGCACCAAA
GAGGTGCTGGACGCCACCCTGATCCACCAGAGCATCACCGGCCTGTACGAGACACGGATCGACCTGTCTC
AGCTGGGAGGCGACAAAAGGCCGGCGGCCACGAAAAAGGCCGGCCAGGCAAAAAAGAAAAAGGAATTCGG
CAGTGGAGAGGGCAGAGGAAGTCTGCTAACATGCGGTGACGTCGAGGAGAATCCTGGCCCAGTGAGCAAG
GGCGAGGAGCTGTTCACCGGGGTGGTGCCCATCCTGGTCGAGCTGGACGGCGACGTAAACGGCCACAAGT
TCAGCGTGTCCGGCGAGGGCGAGGGCGATGCCACCTACGGCAAGCTGACCCTGAAGTTCATCTGCACCAC
CGGCAAGCTGCCCGTGCCCTGGCCCACCCTCGTGACCACCCTGACCTACGGCGTGCAGTGCTTCAGCCGC
TACCCCGACCACATGAAGCAGCACGACTTCTTCAAGTCCGCCATGCCCGAAGGCTACGTCCAGGAGCGCA
CCATCTTCTTCAAGGACGACGGCAACTACAAGACCCGCGCCGAGGTGAAGTTCGAGGGCGACACCCTGGT
GAACCGCATCGAGCTGAAGGGCATCGACTTCAAGGAGGACGGCAACATCCTGGGGCACAAGCTGGAGTAC
AACTACAACAGCCACAACGTCTATATCATGGCCGACAAGCAGAAGAACGGCATCAAGGTGAACTTCAAGA
TCCGCCACAACATCGAGGACGGCAGCGTGCAGCTCGCCGACCACTACCAGCAGAACACCCCCATCGGCGA
CGGCCCCGTGCTGCTGCCCGACAACCACTACCTGAGCACCCAGTCCGCCCTGAGCAAAGACCCCAACGAG
AAGCGCGATCACATGGTCCTGCTGGAGTTCGTGACCGCCGCCGGGATCACTCTCGGCATGGACGAGCTGT
ACAAGGAATTCTAACTAGAGCTCGCTGATCAGCCTCGACTGTGCCTTCTAGTTGCCAGCCATCTGTTGTT
TGCCCCTCCCCCGTGCCTTCCTTGACCCTGGAAGGTGCCACTCCCACTGTCCTTTCCTAATAAAATGAGG
AAATTGCATCGCATTGTCTGAGTAGGTGTCATTCTATTCTGGGGGGTGGGGTGGGGCAGGACAGCAAGGG
GGAGGATTGGGAAGAGAATAGCAGGCATGCTGGGGAGCGGCCGCAGGAACCCCTAGTGATGGAGTTGGCC
ACTCCCTCTCTGCGCGCTCGCTCGCTCACTGAGGCCGGGCGACCAAAGGTCGCCCGACGCCCGGGCTTTG
CCCGGGCGGCCTCAGTGAGCGAGCGAGCGCGCAGCTGCCTGCAGGGGCGCCTGATGCGGTATTTTCTCCT
TACGCATCTGTGCGGTATTTCACACCGCATA
[142 nt withheld, positions 6752-6893]
C
[141 nt withheld, positions 6895-7035]
CCTTTGACGTTGGAGTCCACGTTCTTT
[37 nt withheld, positions 7063-7099]
ACCCTATCTCGGGCTATTCTTTTGATTTATAAGGGATTTTGCCGATTTCGGCCTATTGGTTAAAAAATGA
GCTGATTTAACAAAAATTTAACGCGAATTTTAACAAAATATTAACGTTTACAATTTTATGGTGCACTCTC
AGTACAATCTGCTCTGATGCCGCATAGTTAAGCCAGCCCCGACACCCGCCAACACCCGCTGACGCGCCCT
GACGGGCTTGTCTGCTCCCGGCATCCGCTTACAGACAAGCTGTGACCGTCTCCGGGAGCTGCATGTGTCA
GAGGTTTTCACCGTCATCACCGAAACGCGCGAGACGAAAGGGCCTCGTGATACGCCTATTTTTATAGGTT
AATGTCATGATAATAATGGTTTCTTAGACGTCAGGTGGCACTTTTCGGGGAAATGTGCGCGGAACCCCTA
TTTGTTTATTTTTCTAAATACATTCAAATATGTATCCGCTCATGAGACAATAACCCTGATAAATGCTTCA
ATAATATTGAAAAAGGAAGAGTATGAGTATTCAACATTTCCGTGTCGCCCTTATTCCCTTTTTTGCGGCA
TTTTGCCTTCCTGTTTTTGCTCACCCAGAAACGCTGGTGAAAGTAAAAGATGCTGAAGATCAGTTGGGTG
CACGAGTGGGTTACATCGAACTGGATCTCAACAGCGGTAAGATCCTTGAGAGTTTTCGCCCCGAAGAACG
TTTTCCAATGATGAGCACTTTTAAAGTTCTGCTATGTGGCGCGGTATTATCCCGTATTGACGCCGGGCAA
GAGCAACTCGGTCGCCGCATACACTATTCTCAGAATGACTTGGTTGAGTACTCACCAGTCACAGAAAAGC
ATCTTACGGATGGCATGACAGTAAGAGAATTATGCAGTGCTGCCATAACCATGAGTGATAACACTGCGGC
CAACTTACTTCTGACAACGATCGGAGGACCGAAGGAGCTAACCGCTTTTTTGCACAACATGGGGGATCAT
GTAACTCGCCTTGATCGTTGGGAACCGGAGCTGAATGAAGCCATACCAAACGACGAGCGTGACACCACGA
TGCCTGTAGCAATGGCAACAACGTTGCGCAAACTATTAACTGGCGAACTACTTACTCTAGCTTCCCGGCA
ACAATTAATAGACTGGATGGAGGCGGATAAAGTTGCAGGACCACTTCTGCGCTCGGCCCTTCCGGCTGGC
TGGTTTATTGCTGATAAATCTGGAGCCGGTGAGCGTGGAAGCCGCGGTATCATTGCAGCACTGGGGCCAG
ATGGTAAGCCCTCCCGTATCGTAGTTATCTACACGACGGGGAGTCAGGCAACTATGGATGAACGAAATAG
ACAGATCGCTGAGATAGGTGCCTCACTGATTAAGCATTGGTAACTGTCAGACCAAGTTTACTCATATATA
CTTTAGATTGATTTAAAACTTCATTTTTAATTTAAAAGGATCTAGGTGAAGATCCTTTTTGATAATCTCA
TGACCAAAATCCCTTAACGTGAGTTTTCGTTCCACTGAGCGTCAGACCCCGTAGAAAAGATCAAAGGATC
TTCTTGAGATCCTTTTTTTCTGCGCGTAATCTGCTGCTTGCAAACAAAAAAACCACCGCTACCAGCGGTG
GTTTGTTTGCCGGATCAAGAGCTACCAACTCTTTTTCCGAAGGTAACTGGCTTCAGCAGAGCGCAGATAC
CAAATACTGTCCTTCTAGTGTAGCCGTAGTTAGGCCACCACTTCAAGAACTCTGTAGCACCGCCTACATA
CCTCGCTCTGCTAATCCTGTTACCAGTGGCTGCTGCCAGTGGCGATAAGTCGTGTCTTACCGGGTTGGAC
TCAAGACGATAGTTACCGGATAAGGCGCAGCGGTCGGGCTGAACGGGGGGTTCGTGCACACAGCCCAGCT
TGGAGCGAACGACCTACACCGAACTGAGATACCTACAGCGTGAGCTATGAGAAAGCGCCACGCTTCCCGA
AGGGAGAAAGGCGGACAGGTATCCGGTAAGCGGCAGGGTCGGAACAGGAGAGCGCACGAGGGAGCTTCCA
GGGGGAAACGCCTGGTATCTTTATAGTCCTGTCGGGTTTCGCCACCTCTGACTTGAGCGTCGATTTTTGT
GATGCTCGTCAGGGGGGCGGAGCCTATGGAAAAACGCCAGCAACGCGGCCTTTTTACGGTTCCTGGCCTT
TTGCTGGCCTTTTGCTCACATGT
Features (pLannotate 1.2.2; 19 found; start..end, strand, type, name):
      1..241     +  promoter       U6 promoter: RNA polymerase III promoter for human U6 snRNA
    271..346     +  misc_RNA       gRNA scaffold: guide RNA scaffold for the Streptococcus pyogenes CRISPR/Cas9 system
    353..396     +  misc_RNA       gRNA scaffold (fragment): guide RNA scaffold for the Streptococcus pyogenes CRISPR/Cas9 system
    443..728     +  enhancer       CMV enhancer: human cytomegalovirus immediate early enhancer; contains an 18-bp deletion relative to the standard CMV enhancer
    730..1007    +  promoter       chicken β-actin promoter: No description available
   1008..1236    +  intron         hybrid intron: hybrid between chicken β-actin (CBA) and minute virus of mice (MMV) introns (Gray et al., 2011)
   1374..2975    +  CDS            Cas9(N): N-terminal portion of Streptococcus pyogenes Cas9 (Zetsche et al., 2015)
   2976..5474    +  CDS            Cas9(C): C-terminal portion of Streptococcus pyogenes Cas9 (Zetsche et al., 2015)
   5475..5522    +  CDS            nucleoplasmin NLS: bipartite nuclear localization signal from nucleoplasmin
   5592..6305    +  CDS            EGFP: EGFP is a basic (constitutively fluorescent) green fluorescent protein published in 1996, derived from Aequorea victoria. It is reported to be a rapidly-maturing weak dimer with moderate acid sensitivity.
   6339..6450    +  polyA_signal   bGH poly(A) signal: bovine growth hormone polyadenylation signal
   6555..6695    +  repeat_region  AAV2 ITR: inverted terminal repeat of adeno-associated virus serotype 2 inverted
   6700..6751    -  misc_feature   bom (fragment): basis of mobility region from pBR322
   6770..7150    +  rep_origin     M13 ori (sequence partly withheld): M13 bacteriophage origin of replication; arrow indicates direction of (+) strand synthesis
   7226..7275    -  misc_feature   bom (fragment): basis of mobility region from pBR322
   7377..7412    -  CDS            rop (fragment): Rop protein, which maintains plasmids at low copy number; rop
   7507..7611    +  promoter       AmpR promoter: bla
   7612..8472    +  CDS            AmpR: β-lactamase; bla; confers resistance to ampicillin, carbenicillin, and related antibiotics
   8643..9231    +  rep_origin     ori: high-copy-number ColE1/pMB1/pBR322/pUC origin of replication
