[The description below was written by a language model from this plasmid's Addgene catalogue record and pLannotate feature annotations shown in this document.]
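Description:
WT1 KI gRNA1 is a 9.3 kb all-in-one CRISPR/Cas9 mammalian expression plasmid built on the CRISPR-eGFP backbone, carrying a single guide RNA directed against the human WT1 gene (Wilms tumour 1). It is propagated in E. coli through a high-copy ColE1/pUC-type origin with ampicillin selection from the β-lactamase gene. An M13/f1-type phage origin is also annotated, along with short fragments called as bom and rop. A single AAV2 inverted terminal repeat lies downstream of the expression cassette. With only one ITR annotated, the record gives no indication that the plasmid is meant for AAV packaging.

The payload consists of two expression units. A human U6 RNA polymerase III promoter drives the guide, whose WT1-specific spacer was inserted between two BbsI sites (both destroyed in cloning) immediately upstream of the Streptococcus pyogenes gRNA scaffold. A second, partial scaffold fragment follows. Downstream, a hybrid promoter made of the CMV enhancer, the chicken β-actin promoter and a hybrid intron drives S. pyogenes Cas9. The annotation splits Cas9 into contiguous N- and C-terminal portions that together form the full coding sequence, followed by a nucleoplasmin nuclear localisation signal, an EGFP coding sequence and a bGH polyadenylation signal. The feature table does not annotate the short linker between the NLS and EGFP, so the record does not show whether EGFP is fused to Cas9 or released by a self-cleaving peptide. Either way, green fluorescence marks the cells expressing the nuclease.

The stated purpose is cutting WT1. The "KI" in the name and the associated work on epicardial cells derived from human pluripotent stem cells suggest it is used to introduce a break that promotes knock-in at the WT1 locus, presumably together with a separate donor template.
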