Addgene plasmid #92312: WT1 KI gRNA1
Purpose: CRISPR-GFP-gRNA for cutting WT1
Depositing lab: Sean Palecek. Publication: Long-term self-renewing human epicardial cells generated from pluripotent stem cells under defined xeno-free conditions. Bao X, Lian X, Hacker TA, Schmuck EG, Qian T, Bhute VJ, Han T, Shi M, Drowley L, Plowright A, Wang QD, Goumans MJ, Palecek SP. Nat Biomed Eng. 2016;1. pii: 0003. doi: 10.1038/s41551-016-0003. Epub 2016 Dec 5. PubMed 28462012.
Backbone
  Vector backbone: CRISPR-eGFP
  Backbone size w/o insert (bp): 9289
  Total vector size (bp): 9292
  Modifications to backbone: gRNA1 targeting WT1
  Vector type: Mammalian Expression
Growth in bacteria
  Bacterial resistance: Ampicillin, 100 μg/mL
  Growth temperature: 37°C
  Growth strain: DH5alpha
  Copy number: Unknown
Gene/Insert
  Gene/Insert name: WT1 (alt name: AWT1)
  gRNA/shRNA sequence: AACTCCAGCTGGCGCTTTGAG (gRNA shown is without PAM sequence)
  Species: H. sapiens (human)
  GenBank ID: 7490
  Entrez Gene: WT1 (a.k.a. AWT1, GUD, NPHS4, WAGR, WIT-2, WT-1, WT33)
  Tag / fusion protein: CRISPR GFP
  Cloning method: Restriction Enzyme; 5′ cloning site BBSI (destroyed during cloning); 3′ cloning site BBSI (destroyed during cloning)
  Sequencing primers: 5′ tttcttgggtagtttgcagtttt; 3′ CGGGTACCTCTAGAGCCATTT
Terms and licenses: Academic/Nonprofit Terms; Industry Terms: Not Available to Industry
How to cite: WT1 KI gRNA1 was a gift from Sean Palecek (Addgene plasmid # 92312 ; http://n2t.net/addgene:92312 ; RRID:Addgene_92312)
