>Addgene plasmid #92312 | WT1 KI gRNA1 | addgene partial sequence | sequence record 182300 | Addgene Partial NGS Result
CGCTGCCTTCGCCCCGTGCCCCGCTCCGCCGCCGCCTCGCGCCGCCCGCCCCGGCTCTGACTGACCGCGT
TACTCCCACAGGTGAGCGGGCGGGACGGCCCTTCTCCTCCGGGCTGTAATTAGCTGAGCAAGAGGTAAGG
GTTTAAGGGATGGTTGGTTGGTGGGGTATTAATGTTTAATTACCTGGAGCACCTGCCTGAAATCACTTTT
TTTCAGGTTGGACCGGTGCCACCATGGACTATAAGGACCACGACGGAGACTACAAGGATCATGATATTGA
TTACAAAGACGATGACGATAAGATGGCCCCAAAGAAGAAGCGGAAGGTCGGTATCCACGGAGTCCCAGCA
GCCGACAAGAAGTACAGCATCGGCCTGGACATCGGCACCAACTCTGTGGGCTGGGCCGTGATCACCGACG
AGTACAAGGTGCCCAGCAAGAAATTCAAGGTGCTGGGCAACACCGACCGGCACAGCATCAAGAAGAACCT
GATCGGAGCCCTGCTGTTCGACAGCGGCGAAACAGCCGAGGCCACCCGGCTGAAGAGAACCGCCAGAAGA
AGATACACCAGACGGAAGAACCGGATCTGCTATCTGCAAGAGATCTTCAGCAACGAGATGGCCAAGGTGG
ACGACAGCTTCTTCCACAGACTGGAAGAGTCCTTCCTGGTGGAAGAGGATAAGAAGCACGAGCGGCACCC
CATCTTCGGCAACATCGTGGACGAGGTGGCCTACCACGAGAAGTACCCCACCATCTACCACCTGAGAAAG
AAACTGGTGGACAGCACCGACAAGGCCGACCTGCGGCTGATCTATCTGGCCCTGGCCCACATGATCAAGT
TCCGGGGCCACTTCCTGATCGAGGGCGACCTGAACCCCGACAACAGCGACGTGGACAAGCTGTTCATCCA
GCTGGTGCAGACCTACAACCAGCTGTTCGAGGAAAACCCCATCAACGCCAGCGGCGTGGACGCCAAGGCC
ATCCTGTCTGCCAGACTGAGCAAGAGCAGACGGCTGGAAAATCTGATCGCCCAGCTGCCCGGCGAGAAGA
AGAATGGCCTGTTCGGAAACCTGATTGCCCTGAGCCTGGGCCTGACCCCCAACTTCAAGAGCAACTTCGA
CCTGGCCGAGGATGCCAAACTGCAGCTGAGCAAGGACACCTACGACGACGACCTGGACAACCTGCTGGCC
CAGATCGGCGACCAGTACGCCGACCTGTTTCTGGCCGCCAAGAACCTGTCCGACGCCATCCTGCTGAGCG
ACATCCTGAGAGTGAACACCGAGATCACCAAGGCCCCCCTGAGCGCCTCTATGATCAAGAGATACGACGA
GCACCACCAGGACCTGACCCTGCTGAAAGCTCTCGTGCGGCAGCAGCTGCCTGAGAAGTACAAAGAGATT
TTCTTCGACCAGAGCAAGAACGGCTACGCCGGCTACATTGACGGCGGAGCCAGCCAGGAAGAGTTCTACA
AGTTCATCAAGCCCATCCTGGAAAAGATGGACGGCACCGAGGAACTGCTCGTGAAGCTGAACAGAGAGGA
CCTGCTGCGGAAGCAGCGGACCTTCGACAACGGCAGCATCCCCCACCAGATCCACCTGGGAGAGCTGCAC
GCCATTCTGCGGCGGCAGGAAGATTTTTACCCATTCCTGAAGGACAACCGGGAAAAGATCGAGAAGATCC
TGACCTTCCGCATCCCCTACTACGTGGGCCCTCTGGCCAGGGGAAACAGCAGATTCGCCTGGATGACCAG
AAAGAGCGAGGAAACCATCACCCCCTGGAACTTCGAGGAAGTGGTGGACAAGGGCGCTTCCGCCCAGAGC
TTCATCGAGCGGATGACCAACTTCGATAAGAACCTGCCCAACGAGAAGGTGCTGCCCAAGCACAGCCTGC
TGTACGAGTACTTCACCGTGTATAACGAGCTGACCAAAGTGAAATACGTGACCGAGGGAATGAGAAAGCC
CGCCTTCCTGAGCGGCGAGCAGAAAAAGGCCATCGTGGACCTGCTGTTCAAGACCAACCGGAAAGTGACC
GTGAAGCAGCTGAAAGAGGACTACTTCAAGAAAATCGAGTGCTTCGACTCCGTGGAAATCTCCGGCGTGG
AAGATCGGTTCAACGCCTCCCTGGGCACATACCACGATCTGCTGAAAATTATCAAGGACAAGGACTTCCT
GGACAATGAGGAAAACGAGGACATTCTGGAAGATATCGTGCTGACCCTGACACTGTTTGAGGACAGAGAG
ATGATCGAGGAACGGCTGAAAACCTATGCCCACCTGTTCGACGACAAAGTGATGAAGCAGCTGAAGCGGC
GGAGATACACCGGCTGGGGCAGGCTGAGCCGGAAGCTGATCAACGGCATCCGGGACAAGCAGTCCGGCAA
GACAATCCTGGATTTCCTGAAGTCCGACGGCTTCGCCAACAGAAACTTCATGCAGCTGATCCACGACGAC
AGCCTGACCTTTAAAGAGGACATCCAGAAAGCCCAGGTGTCCGGCCAGGGCGATAGCCTGCACGAGCACA
TTGCCAATCTGGCCGGCAGCCCCGCCATTAAGAAGGGCATCCTGCAGACAGTGAAGGTGGTGGACGAGCT
CGTGAAAGTGATGGGCCGGCACAAGCCCGAGAACATCGTGATCGAAATGGCCAGAGAGAACCAGACCACC
CAGAAGGGACAGAAGAACAGCCGCGAGAGAATGAAGCGGATCGAAGAGGGCATCAAAGAGCTGGGCAGCC
AGATCCTGAAAGAACACCCCGTGGAAAACACCCAGCTGCAGAACGAGAAGCTGTACCTGTACTACCTGCA
GAATGGGCGGGATATGTACGTGGACCAGGAACTGGACATCAACCGGCTGTCCGACTACGATGTGGACCAT
ATCGTGCCTCAGAGCTTTCTGAAGGACGACTCCATCGACAACAAGGTGCTGACCAGAAGCGACAAGAACC
GGGGCAAGAGCGACAACGTGCCCTCCGAAGAGGTCGTGAAGAAGATGAAGAACTACTGGCGGCAGCTGCT
GAACGCCAAGCTGATTACCCAGAGAAAGTTCGACAATCTGACCAAGGCCGAGAGAGGCGGCCTGAGCGAA
CTGGATAAGGCCGGCTTCATCAAGAGACAGCTGGTGGAAACCCGGCAGATCACAAAGCACGTGGCACAGA
TCCTGGACTCCCGGATGAACACTAAGTACGACGAGAATGACAAGCTGATCCGGGAAGTGAAAGTGATCAC
CCTGAAGTCCAAGCTGGTGTCCGATTTCCGGAAGGATTTCCAGTTTTACAAAGTGCGCGAGATCAACAAC
TACCACCACGCCCACGACGCCTACCTGAACGCCGTCGTGGGAACCGCCCTGATCAAAAAGTACCCTAAGC
TGGAAAGCGAGTTCGTGTACGGCGACTACAAGGTGTACGACGTGCGGAAGATGATCGCCAAGAGCGAGCA
GGAAATCGGCAAGGCTACCGCCAAGTACTTCTTCTACAGCAACATCATGAACTTTTTCAAGACCGAGATT
ACCCTGGCCAACGGCGAGATCCGGAAGCGGCCTCTGATCGAGACAAACGGCGAAACCGGGGAGATCGTGT
GGGATAAGGGCCGGGATTTTGCCACCGTGCGGAAAGTGCTGAGCATGCCCCAAGTGAATATCGTGAAAAA
GACCGAGGTGCAGACAGGCGGCTTCAGCAAAGAGTCTATCCTGCCCAAGAGGAACAGCGATAAGCTGATC
GCCAGAAAGAAGGACTGGGACCCTAAGAAGTACGGCGGCTTCGACAGCCCCACCGTGGCCTATTCTGTGC
TGGTGGTGGCCAAAGTGGAAAAGGGCAAGTCCAAGAAACTGAAGAGTGTGAAAGAGCTGCTGGGGATCAC
CATCATGGAAAGAAGCAGCTTCGAGAAGAATCCCATCGACTTTCTGGAAGCCAAGGGCTACAAAGAAGTG
AAAAAGGACCTGATCATCAAGCTGCCTAAGTACTCCCTGTTCGAGCTGGAAAACGGCCGGAAGAGAATGC
TGGCCTCTGCCGGCGAACTGCAGAAGGGAAACGAACTGGCCCTGCCCTCCAAATATGTGAACTTCCTGTA
CCTGGCCAGCCACTATGAGAAGCTGAAGGGCTCCCCCGAGGATAATGAGCAGAAACAGCTGTTTGTGGAA
CAGCACAAGCACTACCTGGACGAGATCATCGAGCAGATCAGCGAGTTCTCCAAGAGAGTGATCCTGGCCG
ACGCTAATCTGGACAAAGTGCTGTCCGCCTACAACAAGCACCGGGATAAGCCCATCAGAGAGCAGGCCGA
GAATATCATCCACCTGTTTACCCTGACCAATCTGGGAGCCCCTGCCGCCTTCAAGTACTTTGACACCACC
ATCGACCGGAAGAGGTACACCAGCACCAAAGAGGTGCTGGACGCCACCCTGATCCACCAGAGCATCACCG
GCCTGTACGAGACACGGATCGACCTGTCTCAGCTGGGAGGCGACAAAAGGCCGGCGGCCACGAAAAAGGC
CGGCCAGGCAAAAAAGAAAAAGGAATTCGGCAGTGGAGAGGGCAGAGGAAGTCTGCTAACATGCGGTGAC
GTCGAGGAGAATCCTGGCCCAGTGAGCAAGGGCGAGGAGCTGTTCACCGGGGTGGTGCCCATCCTGGTCG
AGCTGGACGGCGACGTAAACGGCCACAAGTTCAGCGTGTCCGGCGAGGGCGAGGGCGATGCCACCTACGG
CAAGCTGACCCTGAAGTTCATCTGCACCACCGGCAAGCTGCCCGTGCCCTGGCCCACCCTCGTGACCACC
CTGACCTACGGCGTGCAGTGCTTCAGCCGCTACCCCGACCACATGAAGCAGCACGACTTCTTCAAGTCCG
CCATGCCCGAAGGCTACGTCCAGGAGCGCACCATCTTCTTCAAGGACGACGGCAACTACAAGACCCGCGC
CGAGGTGAAGTTCGAGGGCGACACCCTGGTGAACCGCATCGAGCTGAAGGGCATCGACTTCAAGGAGGAC
GGCAACATCCTGGGGCACAAGCTGGAGTACAACTACAACAGCCACAACGTCTATATCATGGCCGACAAGC
AGAAGAACGGCATCAAGGTGAACTTCAAGATCCGCCACAACATCGAGGACGGCAGCGTGCAGCTCGCCGA
CCACTACCAGCAGAACACCCCCATCGGCGACGGCCCCGTGCTGCTGCCCGACAACCACTACCTGAGCACC
CAGTCCGCCCTGAGCAAAGACCCCAACGAGAAGCGCGATCACATGGTCCTGCTGGAGTTCGTGACCGCCG
CCGGGATCACTCTCGGCATGGACGAGCTGTACAAGGAATTCTAACTAGAGCTCGCTGATCAGCCTCGACT
GTGCCTTCTAGTTGCCAGCCATCTGTTGTTTGCCCCTCCCCCGTGCCTTCCTTGACCCTGGAAGGTGCCA
CTCCCACTGTCCTTTCCTAATAAAATGAGGAAATTGCATCGCATTGTCTGAGTAGGTGTCATTCTATTCT
GGGGGGTGGGGTGGGGCAGGACAGCAAGGGGGAGGATTGGGAAGAGAATAGCAGGCATGCTGGGGAGCGG
CCGCAGGAACCCCTAGTGATGGAGTTGGCCACTCCCTCTCTGCGCGCTCGCTCGCTCACTGAGGCCGGGC
GACCAAAGGTCGCCCGACGCCCGGGCTTTGCCCGGGCGGCCTCAGTGAGCGAGCGAGCGCGCAGCTGCCT
GCAGGGGCGCCTGATGCGGTATTTTCTCCTTACGCATCTGTGCGGTATTTCACACCGCATA
[95 nt withheld, positions 5732-5826]
T
[46 nt withheld, positions 5828-5873]
C
[141 nt withheld, positions 5875-6015]
CCTTTGACGTTGGAGTCCACGTTCTTT
[37 nt withheld, positions 6043-6079]
ACTCTATCTCGGGCTATTCTTTTGATTTATAAGGGATTTTGCCGATTTCGGTCTATTGGTTAAAAAATGA
GCTGATTTAACAAAAATTTAACGCGAATTTTAACAAAATATTAACGTTTACAATTTTATGGTGCACTCTC
AGTACAATCTGCTCTGATGCCGCATAGTTAAGCCAGCCCCGACACCCGCCAACACCCGCTGACGCGCCCT
GACGGGCTTGTCTGCTCCCGGCATCCGCTTACAGACAAGCTGTGACCGTCTCCGGGAGCTGCATGTGTCA
GAGGTTTTCACCGTCATCACCGAAACGCGCGAGACGAAAGGGCCTCGTGATACGCCTATTTTTATAGGTT
AATGTCATGATAATAATGGTTTCTTAGACGTCAGGTGGCACTTTTCGGGGAAATGTGCGCGGAACCCCTA
TTTGTTTATTTTTCTAAATACATTCAAATATGTATCCGCTCATGAGACAATAACCCTGATAAATGCTTCA
ATAATATTGAAAAAGGAAGAGTATGAGTATTCAACATTTCCGTGTCGCCCTTATTCCCTTTTTTGCGGCA
TTTTGCCTTCCTGTTTTTGCTCACCCAGAAACGCTGGTGAAAGTAAAAGATGCTGAAGATCAGTTGGGTG
CACGAGTGGGTTACATCGAACTGGATCTCAACAGCGGTAAGATCCTTGAGAGTTTTCGCCCCGAAGAACG
TTTTCCAATGATGAGCACTTTTAAAGTTCTGCTATGTGGCGCGGTATTATCCCGTATTGACGCCGGGCAA
GAGCAACTCGGTCGCCGCATACACTATTCTCAGAATGACTTGGTTGAGTACTCACCAGTCACAGAAAAGC
ATCTTACGGATGGCATGACAGTAAGAGAATTATGCAGTGCTGCCATAACCATGAGTGATAACACTGCGGC
CAACTTACTTCTGACAACGATCGGAGGACCGAAGGAGCTAACCGCTTTTTTGCACAACATGGGGGATCAT
GTAACTCGCCTTGATCGTTGGGAACCGGAGCTGAATGAAGCCATACCAAACGACGAGCGTGACACCACGA
TGCCTGTAGCAATGGCAACAACGTTGCGCAAACTATTAACTGGCGAACTACTTACTCTAGCTTCCCGGCA
ACAATTAATAGACTGGATGGAGGCGGATAAAGTTGCAGGACCACTTCTGCGCTCGGCCCTTCCGGCTGGC
TGGTTTATTGCTGATAAATCTGGAGCCGGTGAGCGTGGAAGCCGCGGTATCATTGCAGCACTGGGGCCAG
ATGGTAAGCCCTCCCGTATCGTAGTTATCTACACGACGGGGAGTCAGGCAACTATGGATGAACGAAATAG
ACAGATCGCTGAGATAGGTGCCTCACTGATTAAGCATTGGTAACTGTCAGACCAAGTTTACTCATATATA
CTTTAGATTGATTTAAAACTTCATTTTTAATTTAAAAGGATCTAGGTGAAGATCCTTTTTGATAATCTCA
TGACCAAAATCCCTTAACGTGAGTTTTCGTTCCACTGAGCGTCAGACCCCGTAGAAAAGATCAAAGGATC
TTCTTGAGATCCTTTTTTTCTGCGCGTAATCTGCTGCTTGCAAACAAAAAAACCACCGCTACCAGCGGTG
GTTTGTTTGCCGGATCAAGAGCTACCAACTCTTTTTCCGAAGGTAACTGGCTTCAGCAGAGCGCAGATAC
CAAATACTGTTCTTCTAGTGTAGCCGTAGTTAGGCCACCACTTCAAGAACTCTGTAGCACCGCCTACATA
CCTCGCTCTGCTAATCCTGTTACCAGTGGCTGCTGCCAGTGGCGATAAGTCGTGTCTTACCGGGTTGGAC
TCAAGACGATAGTTACCGGATAAGGCGCAGCGGTCGGGCTGAACGGGGGGTTCGTGCACACAGCCCAGCT
TGGAGCGAACGACCTACACCGAACTGAGATACCTACAGCGTGAGCTATGAGAAAGCGCCACGCTTCCCGA
AGGGAGAAAGGCGGACAGGTATCCGGTAAGCGGCAGGGTCGGAACAGGAGAGCGCACGAGGGAGCTTCCA
GGGGGAAACGCCTGGTATCTTTATAGTCCTGTCGGGTTTCGCCACCTCTGACTTGAGCGTCGATTTTTGT
GATGCTCGTCAGGGGGGCGGAGCCTATGGAAAAACGCCAGCAACGCGGCCTTTTTACGGTTCCTGGCCTT
TTGCTGGCCTTTTGCTCACATGTGAGGGCCTATTTCCCATGATTCCTTCATATTTGCATATACGATACAA
GGCTGTTAGAGAGATAATTGGAATTAATTTGACTGTAAACACAAAGATATTAGTACAAAATACGTGACGT
AGAAAGTAATAATTTCTTGGGTAGTTTGCAGTTTTAAAATTATGTTTTAAAATGGACTATCATATGCTTA
CCGTAACTTGAAAGTATTTCGATTTCTTGGCTTTATATATCTTGTGGAAAGGACGAAACACCGAACTCCA
GCTGGCGCTTTGAGTTTTAGAGCTAGAAATAGCAAGTTAAAATAAGGCTAGTCCGTTATCAACTTGAAAA
AGTGGCACCGAGTCGGTGCTTTTTTGTTTTAGAGCTAGAAATAGCAAGTTAAAATAAGGCTAGTCCGTTT
TTAGCGCGTGCGCCAATTCTGCAGACAAATGGCTCTAGAGGTACCCGTTACATAACTTACGGTAAATGGC
CCGCCTGGCTGACCGCCCAACGACCCCCGCCCATTGACGTCAATAGTAACGCCAATAGGGACTTTCCATT
GACGTCAATGGGTGGAGTATTTACGGTAAACTGCCCACTTGGCAGTACATCAAGTGTATCATATGCCAAG
TACGCCCCCTATTGACGTCAATGACGGTAAATGGCCCGCCTGGCATTGTGCCCAGTACATGACCTTATGG
GACTTTCCTACTTGGCAGTACATCTACGTATTAGTCATCGCTATTACCATGGTCGAGGTGAGCCCCACGT
TCTGCTTCACTCTCCCCATCTCCCCCCCCTCCCCACCCCCAATTTTGTATTTATTTATTTTTTAATTATT
TTGTGCAGCGATGGGGGCGGGGGGGGGGGGGGGGCGCGCGCCAGGCGGGGCGGGGCGGGGCGAGGGGCG
